>Addgene plasmid #57758 | Phamret-LaminB1-10 | addgene full sequence | sequence record 353399 | Addgene NGS Result
CGTTACATAACTTACGGTAAATGGCCCGCCTGGCTGACCGCCCAACGACCCCCGCCCATTGACGTCAATA
ATGACGTATGTTCCCATAGTAACGCCAATAGGGACTTTCCATTGACGTCAATGGGTGGAGTATTTACGGT
AAACTGCCCACTTGGCAGTACATCAAGTGTATCATATGCCAAGTACGCCCCCTATTGACGTCAATGACGG
TAAATGGCCCGCCTGGCATTATGCCCAGTACATGACCTTATGGGACTTTCCTACTTGGCAGTACATCTAC
GTATTAGTCATCGCTATTACCATGGTGATGCGGTTTTGGCAGTACATCAATGGGCGTGGATAGCGGTTTG
ACTCACGGGGATTTCCAAGTCTCCACCCCATTGACGTCAATGGGAGTTTGTTTTGGCACCAAAATCAACG
GGACTTTCCAAAATGTCGTAACAACTCCGCCCCATTGACGCAAATGGGCGGTAGGCGTGTACGGTGGGAG
GTCTATATAAGCAGAGCTGGTTTAGTGAACCGTCAGATCCGCTAGCGCTACCGGTCGCCACCATGGTGAG
CAAGGGCGAGGAGCTGTTCACCGGGGTGGTGCCCATCCTGGTCGAGCTGGACGGCGACGTAAACGGCCAC
AGGTTCAGCGTGTCCGGCGAGGGCGAGGGCGATGCCACCTACGGCAAGCTGACCCTGAAGTTCATCTGCA
CCACCGGCAAGCTGCCCGTGCCCTGGCCCACCCTCGTGACCACCCTGACCTGGGGCGTGCAGTGCTTCGC
CCGCTACCCCGACCACATGAAGCAGCACGACTTCTTCAAGTCCGCCATGCCCGAAGGCTACGTCCAGGAG
CGTACCATCTTCTTCAAGGACGACGGCAACTACAAGACCCGCGCCGAGGTGAAGTTCGAGGGCGACACCC
TGGTGAACCGCATCGAGCTGAAGGGCATCGACTTCAAGGAGGACGGCAACATCCTGGGGCACAAGCTGGA
GTACAACTACATCAGCCACAACGTCTATATCACCGCCGACAAGCAGAAGAACGGCATCAAGGCCCACTTC
AAGATCCGCCACAACATCGAGGACGGCGGCGTGCAGCTCGCCGACCACTACCAGCAGAACACCCCCATCG
GCGACGGCCCCGTGCTGCTGCCCGACAACCACTACCTGAGCACCCAGTCCAAGCTGAGCAAAGACCCCAA
CGAGAAGCGCGATCACATGGTCCTGCTGGAGTTCGTGACCGCCGCCGGTACCAAGGGCGAGGAGCTGTTC
ACCGGGGTGGTGCCCATCCTGGTCGAGCTGGACGGCGACGTAAACGGCCACAAGTTCAGCGTGTCCGGCG
AGGGCGAGGGCGATGCCACCTACGGCAAGCTGACCCTGAAGTTCATCTGCACCACCGGCAAGCTGCCCGT
GCCCTGGCCCACCCTCGTGACCACCTTCAGCTACGGCGTGCAGTGCTTCAGCCGCTACCCCGACCACATG
AAGCAGCACGACTTCTTCAAGTCCGCCATGCCCGAAGGCTACGTCCAGGAGCGCACCATCTTCTTCAAGG
ACGACGGCAACTACAAGACCCGCGCCGAGGTGAAGTTCGAGGGCGACACCCTGGTGAACCGCATCGAGCT
GAAGGGCATCGACTTCAAGGAGGACGGCAACATCCTGGGGCACAAGCTGGAGTACAACTACAACAGCCAC
AACGTCTATATCATGGCCGACAAGCAGAAGAACGGCATCAAGGCCAACTTCAAGATCCGCCACAACATCG
AGGACGGCAGCGTGCAGCTCGCCGACCACTACCAGCAGAACACCCCCATCGGCGACGGCCCCGTGCTGCT
GCCCGACAACCACTACCTGAGCCACCAGTCCGCCCTGAGCAAAGACCCCAACGAGAAGCGCGATCACATG
GTCCTGCTGGAGTTCGTGACCGCCGCCGGGATCACTCTCGGCATGGACGAGCTGTACAAGTCCGGACTCA
GATCTCGAGCTCAAGCTTCGATGGCGACTGCGACCCCCGTGCCGCCGCGGATGGGCAGCCGCGCTGGCGG
CCCCACCACGCCGCTGAGCCCCACGCGCCTGTCGCGGCTCCAGGAGAAGGAGGAGCTGCGCGAGCTCAAT
GACCGGCTGGCGGTGTACATCGACAAGGTGCGCAGCCTGGAGACGGAGAACAGCGCGCTGCAGCTGCAGG
TGACGGAGCGCGAGGAGGTGCGCGGCCGTGAGCTCACCGGCCTCAAGGCGCTCTACGAGACCGAGCTGGC
CGACGCGCGACGCGCGCTCGACGACACGGCCCGCGAGCGCGCCAAGCTGCAGATCGAGCTGGGCAAGTGC
AAGGCGGAACACGACCAGCTGCTCCTCAACTATGCTAAGAAGGAATCTGATCTTAATGGCGCCCAGATCA
AGCTTCGAGAATATGAAGCAGCACTCAATTCGAAAGATGCAGCTCTTGCTACTGCACTTGGTGACAAAAA
AAGTTTAGAGGGAGATTTGGAGGATCTGAAGGATCAGATTGCCCAGTTGGAAGCCTCCTTAGCTGCAGCC
AAAAAACAGTTAGCAGATGAAACTTTACTTAAAGTAGATTTGGAGAATCGTTGTCAGAGCCTTACTGAGG
ACTTGGAGTTTCGCAAAAGCATGTATGAAGAGGAGATTAACGAGACCAGAAGGAAGCATGAAACGCGCTT
GGTAGAGGTGGATTCTGGGCGTCAAATTGAGTATGAGTACAAGCTGGCGCAAGCCCTTCATGAGATGAGA
GAGCAACATGATGCCCAAGTGAGGCTGTATAAGGAGGAGCTGGAGCAGACTTACCATGCCAAACTTGAGA
ATGCCAGACTGTCATCAGAGATGAATACTTCTACTGTCAACAGTGCCAGGGAAGAACTGATGGAAAGCCG
CATGAGAATTGAGAGCCTTTCATCCCAGCTTTCTAATCTACAGAAAGAGTCTAGAGCATGTTTGGAAAGG
ATTCAAGAATTAGAGGACTTGCTTGCTAAAGAAAAAGACAACTCTCGTCGCATGCTGACAGACAAAGAGA
GAGAGATGGCGGAAATAAGGGATCAAATGCAGCAACAGCTGAATGACTATGAACAGCTTCTTGATGTAAA
GTTAGCCCTGGACATGGAAATCAGTGCTTACAGGAAACTCTTAGAAGGCGAAGAAGAGAGGTTGAAGCTG
TCTCCAAGCCCTTCTTCCCGTGTGACAGTATCCCGAGCATCCTCAAGTCGTAGTGTACGTACAACTAGAG
GAAAGCGGAAGAGGGTTGATGTGGAAGAATCAGAGGCGAGTAGTAGTGTTAGCATCTCTCATTCCGCCTC
AGCCACTGGAAATGTTTGCATCGAAGAAATTGATGTTGATGGGAAATTTATCCGCTTGAAGAACACTTCT
GAACAGGATCAACCAATGGGAGGCTGGGAGATGATCAGAAAAATTGGAGACACATCAGTCAGTTATAAAT
ATACCTCAAGATATGTGCTGAAGGCAGGCCAGACTGTTACAATTTGGGCTGCAAACGCTGGTGTCACAGC
CAGCCCCCCAACTGACCTCATCTGGAAGAACCAGAACTCGTGGGGCACTGGCGAAGATGTGAAGGTTATA
TTGAAAAATTCTCAGGGAGAGGAGGTTGCTCAAAGAAGTACAGTCTTTAAAACAACCATACCTGAAGAAG
AGGAGGAGGAGGAAGAAGCAGCTGGAGTGGTTGTTGAGGAAGAACTTTTCCACCAGCAGGGAACCCCAAG
AGCATCCAATAGAAGCTGTGCAATTATGTAGGGATCCACCGGATCTAGATAACTGATCATAATCAGCCAT
ACCACATTTGTAGAGGTTTTACTTGCTTTAAAAAACCTCCCACACCTCCCCCTGAACCTGAAACATAAAA
TGAATGCAATTGTTGTTGTTAACTTGTTTATTGCAGCTTATAATGGTTACAAATAAAGCAATAGCATCAC
AAATTTCACAAATAAAGCATTTTTTTCACTGCATTCTAGTTGTGGTTTGTCCAAACTCATCAATGTATCT
TAACGCGTAAATTGTAAGCGTTAATATTTTGTTAAAATTCGCGTTAAATTTTTGTTAAATCAGCTCATTT
TTTAACCAATAGGCCGAAATCGGCAAAATCCCTTATAAATCAAAAGAATAGACCGAGATAGGGT
[37 nt withheld, positions 4125-4161]
AAAGAACGTGGACTCCAACGTCAAAGG
[49 nt withheld, positions 4189-4237]
T
[91 nt withheld, positions 4239-4329]
G
[124 nt withheld, positions 4331-4454]
CAGGTGGCACTTTTCGGGGAAATGTGCGCGGAACCCCTATTTGTTTATTTTTCTAAATACATTCAAATAT
GTATCCGCTCATGAGACAATAACCCTGATAAATGCTTCAATAATATTGAAAAAGGAAGAGTCCTGAGGCG
GAAAGAACCAGCTGTGGAATGTGTGTCAGTTAGGGTGTGGAAAGTCCCCAGGCTCCCCAGCAGGCAGAAG
TATGCAAAGCATGCATCTCAATTAGTCAGCAACCAGGTGTGGAAAGTCCCCAGGCTCCCCAGCAGGCAGA
AGTATGCAAAGCATGCATCTCAATTAGTCAGCAACCATAGTCCCGCCCCTAACTCCGCCCATCCCGCCCC
TAACTCCGCCCAGTTCCGCCCATTCTCCGCCCCATGGCTGACTAATTTTTTTTATTTATGCAGAGGCCGA
GGCCGCCTCGGCCTCTGAGCTATTCCAGAAGTAGTGAGGAGGCTTTTTTGGAGGCCTAGGCTTTTGCAAA
GATCGATCAAGAGACAGGATGAGGATCGTTTCGCATGATTGAACAAGATGGATTGCACGCAGGTTCTCCG
GCCGCTTGGGTGGAGAGGCTATTCGGCTATGACTGGGCACAACAGACAATCGGCTGCTCTGATGCCGCCG
TGTTCCGGCTGTCAGCGCAGGGGCGCCCGGTTCTTTTTGTCAAGACCGACCTGTCCGGTGCCCTGAATGA
ACTGCAAGACGAGGCAGCGCGGCTATCGTGGCTGGCCACGACGGGCGTTCCTTGCGCAGCTGTGCTCGAC
GTTGTCACTGAAGCGGGAAGGGACTGGCTGCTATTGGGCGAAGTGCCGGGGCAGGATCTCCTGTCATCTC
ACCTTGCTCCTGCCGAGAAAGTATCCATCATGGCTGATGCAATGCGGCGGCTGCATACGCTTGATCCGGC
TACCTGCCCATTCGACCACCAAGCGAAACATCGCATCGAGCGAGCACGTACTCGGATGGAAGCCGGTCTT
GTCGATCAGGATGATCTGGACGAAGAGCATCAGGGGCTCGCGCCAGCCGAACTGTTCGCCAGGCTCAAGG
CGAGCATGCCCGACGGCGAGGATCTCGTCGTGACCCATGGCGATGCCTGCTTGCCGAATATCATGGTGGA
AAATGGCCGCTTTTCTGGATTCATCGACTGTGGCCGGCTGGGTGTGGCGGACCGCTATCAGGACATAGCG
TTGGCTACCCGTGATATTGCTGAAGAGCTTGGCGGCGAATGGGCTGACCGCTTCCTCGTGCTTTACGGTA
TCGCCGCTCCCGATTCGCAGCGCATCGCCTTCTATCGCCTTCTTGACGAGTTCTTCTGAGCGGGACTCTG
GGGTTCGAAATGACCGACCAAGCGACGCCCAACCTGCCATCACGAGATTTCGATTCCACCGCCGCCTTCT
ATGAAAGGTTGGGCTTCGGAATCGTTTTCCGGGACGCCGGCTGGATGATCCTCCAGCGCGGGGATCTCAT
GCTGGAGTTCTTCGCCCACCCTAGGGGGAGGCTAACTGAAACACGGAAGGAGACAATACCGGAAGGAACC
CGCGCTATGACGGCAATAAAAAGACAGAATAAAACGCACGGTGTTGGGTCGTTTGTTCATAAACGCGGGG
TTCGGTCCCAGGGCTGGCACTCTGTCGATACCCCACCGAGACCCCATTGGGGCCAATACGCCCGCGTTTC
TTCCTTTTCCCCACCCCACCCCCCAAGTTCGGGTGAAGGCCCAGGGCTCGCAGCCAACGTCGGGGCGGCA
GGCCCTGCCATAGCCTCAGGTTACTCATATATACTTTAGATTGATTTAAAACTTCATTTTTAATTTAAAA
GGATCTAGGTGAAGATCCTTTTTGATAATCTCATGACCAAAATCCCTTAACGTGAGTTTTCGTTCCACTG
AGCGTCAGACCCCGTAGAAAAGATCAAAGGATCTTCTTGAGATCCTTTTTTTCTGCGCGTAATCTGCTGC
TTGCAAACAAAAAAACCACCGCTACCAGCGGTGGTTTGTTTGCCGGATCAAGAGCTACCAACTCTTTTTC
CGAAGGTAACTGGCTTCAGCAGAGCGCAGATACCAAATACTGTTCTTCTAGTGTAGCCGTAGTTAGGCCA
CCACTTCAAGAACTCTGTAGCACCGCCTACATACCTCGCTCTGCTAATCCTGTTACCAGTGGCTGCTGCC
AGTGGCGATAAGTCGTGTCTTACCGGGTTGGACTCAAGACGATAGTTACCGGATAAGGCGCAGCGGTCGG
GCTGAACGGGGGGTTCGTGCACACAGCCCAGCTTGGAGCGAACGACCTACACCGAACTGAGATACCTACA
GCGTGAGCTATGAGAAAGCGCCACGCTTCCCGAAGGGAGAAAGGCGGACAGGTATCCGGTAAGCGGCAGG
GTCGGAACAGGAGAGCGCACGAGGGAGCTTCCAGGGGGAAACGCCTGGTATCTTTATAGTCCTGTCGGGT
TTCGCCACCTCTGACTTGAGCGTCGATTTTTGTGATGCTCGTCAGGGGGGCGGAGCCTATGGAAAAACGC
CAGCAACGCGGCCTTTTTACGGTTCCTGGCCTTTTGCTGGCCTTTTGCTCACATGTTCTTTCCTGCGTTA
TCCCCTGATTCTGTGGATAACCGTATTACCGCCATGCATTAGTTATTAATAGTAATCAATTACGGGGTCA
TTAGTTCATAGCCCATATATGGAGTTCCG
Features (pLannotate 1.2.2; 17 found; start..end, strand, type, name):
      1..304     +  enhancer       CMV enhancer: human cytomegalovirus immediate early enhancer
    305..508     +  promoter       CMV promoter: human cytomegalovirus (CMV) immediate early promoter
    553..1260    +  CDS            SCFP2: SCFP2 is a basic (constitutively fluorescent) cyan fluorescent protein published in 2006, derived from Aequorea victoria. It has very low acid sensitivity.
   1240..1950    +  CDS            PA-GFP: PA-GFP is a photoactivatable green fluorescent protein published in 2002, derived from Aequorea victoria.
   1951..1981    +  misc_feature   MCS (fragment): multiple cloning site
   1981..3738    +  CDS            LMNB1: LMNB1_HUMAN - Also known as LMN2, LMNB. Experimental evidence at protein level: Swiss-Prot protein existence level 1. Lamins are components of the nuclear lamina, a fibrous layer on the nucleoplasmic side of the inner nuclear membrane, which is thought to provide a framework for the nuclear envelope and may also interact with chromatin. From Homo sapiens (Human).
   3764..3848    +  CDS            large T antigen (fragment): large T antigen from SV40 (simian virus 40)
   3871..3992    +  polyA_signal   SV40 poly(A) signal: SV40 polyadenylation signal
   4026..4454    -  rep_origin     f1 ori (sequence partly withheld): f1 bacteriophage origin of replication; arrow indicates direction of (+) strand synthesis
   4481..4585    +  promoter       AmpR promoter: bla
   4587..4944    +  promoter       SV40 promoter: SV40 enhancer and early promoter
   4979..5773    +  CDS            NeoR/KanR: aminoglycoside phosphotransferase from Tn5; aph(3')-II (or nptII); confers resistance to neomycin, kanamycin, and G418 (Geneticin®)
   5794..5946    +  CDS            ble (fragment): BLE_KLEPN - Experimental evidence at protein level: Swiss-Prot protein existence level 1. Binding protein with a strong affinity to the bleomycin family of antibiotics. Binds to CL990; an antimitotic-antibiotic compound. From Klebsiella pneumoniae.
   6005..6052    +  polyA_signal   HSV TK poly(A) signal: herpes simplex virus thymidine kinase polyadenylation signal (Cole and Stacy, 1985)
   6143..6159    -  polyA_signal   bGH poly(A) signal (fragment): bovine growth hormone polyadenylation signal
   6381..6969    +  rep_origin     ori: high-copy-number ColE1/pMB1/pBR322/pUC origin of replication
   7084..7143    +  enhancer       CMV enhancer (fragment): human cytomegalovirus immediate early enhancer
