[The description below was written by a language model from this plasmid's Addgene catalogue record and pLannotate feature annotations shown in this document.]
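Description:
Phamret-LaminB1-10 is a mammalian expression plasmid that produces human lamin B1 (LMNB1) fused at its N-terminus to the photoactivatable fluorescent reporter Phamret, for labelling the nuclear envelope in live or fixed cells. The sequenced construct is about 7.1 kb and is built on a Phamret backbone with the layout of a classic C1-type fluorescent protein vector. It replicates in E. coli from a high-copy ColE1/pUC origin and also carries an f1 origin. A single NeoR/KanR (Tn5 aminoglycoside phosphotransferase) cassette is driven by tandem bacterial (AmpR/bla) and SV40 early promoters and terminated by an HSV TK polyadenylation signal. It gives kanamycin resistance in bacteria and G418 selection in mammalian cells. Short annotated fragments of ble, a bGH poly(A) signal and SV40 large T antigen appear to be backbone remnants rather than functional parts.

The expression unit runs from the CMV immediate early enhancer and promoter through one continuous fusion to an SV40 poly(A) signal. Phamret is annotated as its two Aequorea-derived parts in tandem: a cyan fluorescent protein matched to SCFP2, followed by photoactivatable PA-GFP. A short remnant of the multiple cloning site then serves as the linker to the lamin B1 coding sequence; the "10" in the name probably refers to this linker's length, though the record does not say so. In this design the cyan moiety acts as a FRET donor. Before photoactivation the fusion emits cyan; after PA-GFP is activated, energy transfer shifts emission to green under the same excitation. This matches the recorded green emission near 517 nm with excitation around 458 nm. Targeted to the nuclear lamina, the fusion suits highlighting a chosen region and following lamin B1 or nuclear envelope dynamics over time.
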