Addgene plasmid #57758: Phamret-LaminB1-10
Purpose: Localization: Nuclear Envelope, Excitation: 458 / 475, Emission: 458 / 517
Depositing lab: Michael Davidson. Depositing organization: Florida State University, Tallahassee.
Backbone
  Vector backbone: Phamret
  Backbone size w/o insert (bp): 4750
  Vector type: Mammalian Expression
  Selectable markers: Neomycin (select with G418)
Growth in bacteria
  Bacterial resistance: Kanamycin, 50 μg/mL
  Growth temperature: 37°C
  Growth strain: DH5alpha
  Copy number: High Copy
Gene/Insert
  Gene/Insert name: LaminB1 (alt name: NM_005573.2)
  Species: H. sapiens (human)
  Entrez Gene: LMNB1 (a.k.a. ADLD, LMN, LMN2, LMNB, MCPH26)
  Promoter: CMV
  Tag / fusion protein: Phamret
  Cloning method: Unknown
  Sequencing primers: 5′ CMV-F; 3′ SV40pA-R
Terms and licenses: Academic/Nonprofit Terms; Industry Terms
Depositor comments: . Excitation = 458 / 475; Emission = 458 / 517
How to cite: Phamret-LaminB1-10 was a gift from Michael Davidson (Addgene plasmid # 57758 ; http://n2t.net/addgene:57758 ; RRID:Addgene_57758)
