>Addgene plasmid #57758 | Phamret-LaminB1-10 | depositor partial sequence | sequence record 88912 | insert sequence
GACGTCAGATCCGCTAGCGCTACCGGTCGCCACCATGGTGAGCAAGGGCGAGGAGCTGTTCACCGGGGTG
GTGCCCATCCTGGTCGAGCTGGACGGCGACGTAAACGGCCACAGGTTCAGCGTGTCCGGCGAGGGCGAGG
GCGATGCCACCTACGGCAAGCTGACCCTGAAGTTCATCTGCACCACCGGCAAGCTGCCCGTGCCCTGGCC
CACCCTCGTGACCACCCTGACCTGGGGCGTGCAGTGCTTCGCCCGCTACCCCGACCACATGAAGCAGCAC
GACTTCTTCAAGTCCGCCATGCCCGAAGGCTACGTCCAGGAGCGTACCATCTTCTTCAAGGACGACGGCA
ACTACAAGACCCGCGCCGAGGTGAAGTTCGAGGGCGACACCCTGGTGAACCGCATCGAGCTGAAGGGCAT
CGACTTCAAGGAGGACGGCAACATCCTGGGGCACAAGCTGGAGTACAACTACATCAGCCACAACGTCTAT
ATCACCGCCGACAAGCAGAAGAACGGCATCAAGGCCCACTTCAAGATCCGCCACAACATCGAGGACGGCG
GCGTGCAGCTCGCCGACCACTACCAGCAGAACACCCCCATCGGCGACGGCCCCGTGCTGCTGCCCGACAA
CCACTACCTGAGCACCCAGTCCAAGCTGAGCAAAGACCCCAACGAGAAGCGCGATCACATGGTCCTGCTG
GAGTTCGTGACCGCCGCCGGTACCAAGGGCGAGGAGCTGTTCACCGGGGTGGTGCCCATCCTGGTCGAGC
TGGACGGCGACGTAAACGGCCACAAGTTCAGCGTGTCCGGCGAGGGCGAGGGCGATGCCACCTACGGCAA
GCTGACCCTGAAGTTCATCTGCACCACCGGCAAGCTGCCCGTGCCCTGGCCCACCCTCGTGACCACCTTC
AGCTACGGCGTGCAGTGCTTCAGCCGCTACCCCGACCACATGAAGCAGCACGACTTCTTCAAGTCCGCCA
TGCCCGAAGGCTACGTCCAGGAGCGCACCATCTTCTTCAAGGACGACGGCAACTACAAGACCCGCGCCGA
GGTGAAGTTCGAGGGCGACACCCTGGTGAACCGCATCGAGCTGAAGGGCATCGACTTCAAGGAGGACGGC
AACATCCTGGGGCACAAGCTGGAGTACAACTACAACAGCCACAACGTCTATATCATGGCCGACAAGCAGA
AGAACGGCATCAAGGCCAACTTCAAGATCCGCCACAACATCGAGGACGGCAGCGTGCAGCTCGCCGACCA
CTACCAGCAGAACACCCCCATCGGCGACGGCCCCGTGCTGCTGCCCGACAACCACTACCTGAGCCACCAG
TCCGCCCTGAGCAAAGACCCCAACGAGAAGCGCGATCACATGGTCCTGCTGGAGTTCGTGACCGCCGCCG
GGATCACTCTCGGCATGGACGAGCTGTACAAGTCCGGACTCAGATCTCGAGCTCAAGCTTCGATGGCGAC
TGCGACCCCCGTGCCGCCGCGGATGGGCAGCCGCGCTGGCGGCCCCACCACGCCGCTGAGCCCCACGCGC
CTGTCGCGGCTCCAGGAGAAGGAGGAGCTGCGCGAGCTCAATGACCGGCTGGCGGTGTACATCGACAAGG
TGCGCAGCCTGGAGACGGAGAACAGCGCGCTGCAGCTGCAGGTGACGGAGCGCGAGGAGGTGCGCGGCCG
TGAGCTCACCGGCCTCAAGGCGCTCTACGAGACCGAGCTGGCCGACGCGCGACGCGCGCTCGACGACACG
GCCCGCGAGCGCGCCAAGCTGCAGATCGAGCTGGGCAAGTGCAAGGCGGAACACGACCAGCTGCTCCTCA
ACTATGCTAAGAAGGAATCTGATCTTAATGGCGCCCAGATCAAGCTTCGAGAATATGAAGCAGCACTCAA
TTCGAAAGATGCAGCTCTTGCTACTGCACTTGGTGACAAAAAAAGTTTAGAGGGAGATTTGGAGGATCTG
AAGGATCAGATTGCCCAGTTGGAAGCCTCCTTAGCTGCAGCCAAAAAACAGTTAGCAGATGAAACTTTAC
TTAAAGTAGATTTGGAGAATCGTTGTCAGAGCCTTACTGAGGACTTGGAGTTTCGCAAAAGCATGTATGA
AGAGGAGATTAACGAGACCAGAAGGAAGCATGAAACGCGCTTGGTAGAGGTGGATTCTGGGCGTCAAATT
GAGTATGAGTACAAGCTGGCGCAAGCCCTTCATGAGATGAGAGAGCAACATGATGCCCAAGTGAGGCTGT
ATAAGGAGGAGCTGGAGCAGACTTACCATGCCAAACTTGAGAATGCCAGACTGTCATCAGAGATGAATAC
TTCTACTGTCAACAGTGCCAGGGAAGAACTGATGGAAAGCCGCATGAGAATTGAGAGCCTTTCATCCCAG
CTTTCTAATCTACAGAAAGAGTCTAGAGCATGTTTGGAAAGGATTCAAGAATTAGAGGACTTGCTTGCTA
AAGAAAAAGACAACTCTCGTCGCATGCTGACAGACAAAGAGAGAGAGATGGCGGAAATAAGGGATCAAAT
GCAGCAACAGCTGAATGACTATGAACAGCTTCTTGATGTAAAGTTAGCCCTGGACATGGAAATCAGTGCT
TACAGGAAACTCTTAGAAGGCGAAGAAGAGAGGTTGAAGCTGTCTCCAAGCCCTTCTTCCCGTGTGACAG
TATCCCGAGCATCCTCAAGTCGTAGTGTACGTACAACTAGAGGAAAGCGGAAGAGGGTTGATGTGGAAGA
ATCAGAGGCGAGTAGTAGTGTTAGCATCTCTCATTCCGCCTCAGCCACTGGAAATGTTTGCATCGAAGAA
ATTGATGTTGATGGGAAATTTATCCGCTTGAAGAACACTTCTGAACAGGATCAACCAATGGGAGGCTGGG
AGATGATCAGAAAAATTGGAGACACATCAGTCAGTTATAAATATACCTCAAGATATGTGCTGAAGGCAGG
CCAGACTGTTACAATTTGGGCTGCAAACGCTGGTGTCACAGCCAGCCCCCCAACTGACCTCATCTGGAAG
AACCAGAACTCGTGGGGCACTGGCGAAGATGTGAAGGTTATATTGAAAAATTCTCAGGGAGAGGAGGTTG
CTCAAAGAAGTACAGTCTTTAAAACAACCATACCTGAAGAAGAGGAGGAGGAGGAAGAAGCAGCTGGAGT
GGTTGTTGAGGAAGAACTTTTCCACCAGCAGGGAACCCCAAGAGCATCCAATAGAAGCTGTGCAATTATG
TAGGGATCCACCGGATCTAGATAACTGATCATAATCAGCCATACCACAT
